Addgene plasmid #86130: LentiCRISPR-sgC1orf27-1
Purpose: Lentiviral vector expressing Cas9 and an sgRNA targeting C1orf27
Depositing lab: David Sabatini. Depositing organization: Whitehead Institute for Biomedical Research. Publication: Gene Essentiality Profiling Reveals Gene Networks and Synthetic Lethal Interactions with Oncogenic Ras. Wang T, Yu H, Hughes NW, Liu B, Kendirli A, Klein K, Chen WW, Lander ES, Sabatini DM. Cell. 2017 Feb 1. pii: S0092-8674(17)30061-2. doi: 10.1016/j.cell.2017.01.013. PubMed 28162770.
Backbone
  Vector backbone: pLentiCRISPR v1
  Vector type: Mammalian Expression, Lentiviral, CRISPR
  Selectable markers: Puromycin
Growth in bacteria
  Bacterial resistance: Ampicillin, 100 μg/mL
  Growth temperature: 37°C
  Growth strain: NEB Stable
  Copy number: High Copy
Gene/Insert
  Gene/Insert name: sgRNA 1 targeting C1orf27
  gRNA/shRNA sequence: GAGATTGTGGAATTTCACAG
  Species: H. sapiens (human)
  GenBank ID: sgRNA 1 targeting C1orf27
  Entrez Gene: C1orf27 (a.k.a. ODR4, TTG1, odr-4)
  Promoter: U6
  Cloning method: Restriction Enzyme; 5′ cloning site BsmBI (destroyed during cloning); 3′ cloning site BsmBI (destroyed during cloning)
  Sequencing primers: 5′ CCCAGAGAGGGCCTATTTCCCA
Terms and licenses: Academic/Nonprofit Terms; Industry Terms: Not Available to Industry
How to cite: LentiCRISPR-sgC1orf27-1 was a gift from David Sabatini (Addgene plasmid # 86130 ; http://n2t.net/addgene:86130 ; RRID:Addgene_86130)
