[The description below was written by a language model from this plasmid's Addgene catalogue record and the feature table of its GenBank file.]
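Description:
LentiCRISPR-sgC1orf27-1 is an 11.6 kb all-in-one lentiviral CRISPR plasmid built on the pLentiCRISPR v1 backbone. It delivers both Streptococcus pyogenes Cas9 and a single guide RNA against the human gene C1orf27 (also known as ODR4 or TTG1). It is maintained in E. coli through a high-copy ColE1/pUC-type origin with ampicillin selection from the bla gene, and it also carries an f1 origin and an SV40 origin. The viral portion has a third-generation, self-inactivating layout. An RSV promoter fused to a truncated HIV-1 5' LTR drives genomic RNA production in packaging cells. This is followed by the Psi packaging signal, the RRE for Rev-dependent nuclear export, a cPPT/CTS element, a WPRE that enhances transcript expression, and a U3-deleted 3' LTR with a downstream SV40 polyadenylation signal.

Two expression units sit between the LTRs. A human U6 RNA polymerase III promoter transcribes the C1orf27-targeting spacer fused to the S. pyogenes gRNA scaffold. The spacer was inserted at BsmBI sites that were destroyed during cloning. Downstream, an EF-1-alpha core promoter drives a single open reading frame with a Kozak start. It encodes FLAG-tagged Cas9 flanked by an SV40 NLS and a nucleoplasmin NLS, joined through a P2A ribosome-skipping peptide to puromycin N-acetyltransferase. Transduced mammalian cells therefore express nuclear Cas9 and puromycin resistance from one transcript and can be selected with puromycin.

The construct is intended for Cas9-mediated disruption of C1orf27 in human cells. It is the first numbered guide for this gene and comes from a study of gene essentiality and synthetic lethal interactions with oncogenic Ras.
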