LOCUS       Exported 11589 bp ds-DNA circular SYN 12-MAY-2021
DEFINITION  Lentiviral vector expressing Cas9 and an sgRNA targeting C1orf27.
ACCESSION   .
VERSION     .
KEYWORDS    LentiCRISPR-sgC1orf27-1
SOURCE      synthetic DNA construct
  ORGANISM  synthetic DNA construct
REFERENCE   1 (bases 1 to 11589)
  AUTHORS   Wang T, Yu H, Hughes NW, Liu B, Kendirli A, Klein K, Chen WW, Lander
            ES, Sabatini DM
  TITLE     Gene Essentiality Profiling Reveals Gene Networks and Synthetic
            Lethal Interactions with Oncogenic Ras.
  JOURNAL   Cell. 2017 Feb 1. pii: S0092-8674(17)30061-2. doi:
            10.1016/j.cell.2017.01.013.
  PUBMED    28162770
REFERENCE   2 (bases 1 to 11589)
  AUTHORS   .
  TITLE     Direct Submission
  JOURNAL   Exported May 12, 2021 from SnapGene Server 1.1.58
            http://www.snapgene.com
FEATURES             Location/Qualifiers
     source          1..11589
                     /organism="synthetic DNA construct"
                     /mol_type="other DNA"
     promoter        5..231
                     /label=RSV promoter
                     /note="Rous sarcoma virus enhancer/promoter"
     LTR             232..412
                     /label=5' LTR (truncated)
                     /note="truncated 5' long terminal repeat (LTR) from HIV-1"
     misc_feature    459..584
                     /label=HIV-1 Psi
                     /note="packaging signal of human immunodeficiency virus
                     type 1"
     misc_feature    1077..1310
                     /label=RRE
                     /note="The Rev response element (RRE) of HIV-1 allows for
                     Rev-dependent mRNA export from the nucleus to the
                     cytoplasm."
     CDS             1495..1539
                     /codon_start=1
                     /product="antigenic peptide corresponding to amino acids
                     655 to 669 of the HIV envelope protein gp41 (Lutje Hulsik
                     et al., 2013)"
                     /label=gp41 peptide
                     /note="recognized by the 2H10 single-chain llama nanobody"
                     /translation="KNEQELLELDKWASL"
     promoter        1717..1957
                     /label=U6 promoter
                     /note="RNA polymerase III promoter for human U6 snRNA"
     primer_bind     1717..1737
                     /label=hU6-F
                     /note="Human U6 promoter, forward primer"
     primer_bind     1888..1907
                     /label=LKO.1 5'
                     /note="Human U6 promoter, forward primer"
     misc_RNA        1986..2061
                     /label=gRNA scaffold
                     /note="guide RNA scaffold for the Streptococcus pyogenes
                     CRISPR/Cas9 system"
     misc_feature    2109..2226
                     /label=cPPT/CTS
                     /note="central polypurine tract and central termination
                     sequence of HIV-1"
     promoter        2295..2506
                     /label=EF-1-alpha core promoter
                     /note="core promoter for human elongation factor
                     EF-1-alpha"
     regulatory      2526..2535
                     /regulatory_class="other"
                     /note="vertebrate consensus sequence for strong initiation
                     of translation (Kozak, 1987)"
     CDS             2535..2558
                     /codon_start=1
                     /product="FLAG(R) epitope tag, followed by an enterokinase
                     cleavage site"
                     /label=FLAG
                     /translation="DYKDDDDK"
     CDS             2565..2585
                     /codon_start=1
                     /product="nuclear localization signal of SV40 (simian virus
                     40) large T antigen"
                     /label=SV40 NLS
                     /translation="PKKKRKV"
     CDS             2610..6710
                     /codon_start=1
                     /product="Cas9 (Csn1) endonuclease from the Streptococcus
                     pyogenes Type II CRISPR/Cas system"
                     /label=Cas9
                     /note="generates RNA-guided double strand breaks in DNA"
                     /translation="DKKYSIGLDIGTNSVGWAVITDEYKVPSKKFKVLGNTDRHSIKKN
                     LIGALLFDSGETAEATRLKRTARRRYTRRKNRICYLQEIFSNEMAKVDDSFFHRLEESF
                     LVEEDKKHERHPIFGNIVDEVAYHEKYPTIYHLRKKLVDSTDKADLRLIYLALAHMIKF
                     RGHFLIEGDLNPDNSDVDKLFIQLVQTYNQLFEENPINASGVDAKAILSARLSKSRRLE
                     NLIAQLPGEKKNGLFGNLIALSLGLTPNFKSNFDLAEDAKLQLSKDTYDDDLDNLLAQI
                     GDQYADLFLAAKNLSDAILLSDILRVNTEITKAPLSASMIKRYDEHHQDLTLLKALVRQ
                     QLPEKYKEIFFDQSKNGYAGYIDGGASQEEFYKFIKPILEKMDGTEELLVKLNREDLLR
                     KQRTFDNGSIPHQIHLGELHAILRRQEDFYPFLKDNREKIEKILTFRIPYYVGPLARGN
                     SRFAWMTRKSEETITPWNFEEVVDKGASAQSFIERMTNFDKNLPNEKVLPKHSLLYEYF
                     TVYNELTKVKYVTEGMRKPAFLSGEQKKAIVDLLFKTNRKVTVKQLKEDYFKKIECFDS
                     VEISGVEDRFNASLGTYHDLLKIIKDKDFLDNEENEDILEDIVLTLTLFEDREMIEERL
                     KTYAHLFDDKVMKQLKRRRYTGWGRLSRKLINGIRDKQSGKTILDFLKSDGFANRNFMQ
                     LIHDDSLTFKEDIQKAQVSGQGDSLHEHIANLAGSPAIKKGILQTVKVVDELVKVMGRH
                     KPENIVIEMARENQTTQKGQKNSRERMKRIEEGIKELGSQILKEHPVENTQLQNEKLYL
                     YYLQNGRDMYVDQELDINRLSDYDVDHIVPQSFLKDDSIDNKVLTRSDKNRGKSDNVPS
                     EEVVKKMKNYWRQLLNAKLITQRKFDNLTKAERGGLSELDKAGFIKRQLVETRQITKHV
                     AQILDSRMNTKYDENDKLIREVKVITLKSKLVSDFRKDFQFYKVREINNYHHAHDAYLN
                     AVVGTALIKKYPKLESEFVYGDYKVYDVRKMIAKSEQEIGKATAKYFFYSNIMNFFKTE
                     ITLANGEIRKRPLIETNGETGEIVWDKGRDFATVRKVLSMPQVNIVKKTEVQTGGFSKE
                     SILPKRNSDKLIARKKDWDPKKYGGFDSPTVAYSVLVVAKVEKGKSKKLKSVKELLGIT
                     IMERSSFEKNPIDFLEAKGYKEVKKDLIIKLPKYSLFELENGRKRMLASAGELQKGNEL
                     ALPSKYVNFLYLASHYEKLKGSPEDNEQKQLFVEQHKHYLDEIIEQISEFSKRVILADA
                     NLDKVLSAYNKHRDKPIREQAENIIHLFTLTNLGAPAAFKYFDTTIDRKRYTSTKEVLD
                     ATLIHQSITGLYETRIDLSQLGGD"
     CDS             6711..6758
                     /codon_start=1
                     /product="bipartite nuclear localization signal from
                     nucleoplasmin"
                     /label=nucleoplasmin NLS
                     /translation="KRPAATKKAGQAKKKK"
     CDS             6774..6830
                     /codon_start=1
                     /product="2A peptide from porcine teschovirus-1
                     polyprotein"
                     /label=P2A
                     /note="Eukaryotic ribosomes fail to insert a peptide bond
                     between the Gly and Pro residues, yielding separate
                     polypeptides."
                     /translation="ATNFSLLKQAGDVEENPGP"
     CDS             6831..7430
                     /codon_start=1
                     /gene="pac from Streptomyces alboniger"
                     /product="puromycin N-acetyltransferase"
                     /label=PuroR
                     /note="confers resistance to puromycin"
                     /translation="MTEYKPTVRLATRDDVPRAVRTLAAAFADYPATRHTVDPDRHIER
                     VTELQELFLTRVGLDIGKVWVADDGAAVAVWTTPESVEAGAVFAEIGPRMAELSGSRLA
                     AQQQMEGLLAPHRPKEPAWFLATVGVSPDHQGKGLGSAVVLPGVEAAERAGVPAFLETS
                     APRNLPFYERLGFTVTADVEVPEGPRTWCMTRKPGA"
     primer_bind     complement(6831..6850)
                     /label=Puro-R
                     /note="Puromycin resistance gene, reverse primer. Also
                     called puro-variant-R"
     primer_bind     7327..7347
                     /label=Puro-F
                     /note="Puromycin resistance gene, forward primer"
     misc_feature    7446..8034
                     /label=WPRE
                     /note="woodchuck hepatitis virus posttranscriptional
                     regulatory element"
     primer_bind     complement(7499..7519)
                     /label=WPRE-R
                     /note="WPRE, reverse primer"
     CDS             complement(7917..7928)
                     /codon_start=1
                     /product="Factor Xa recognition and cleavage site"
                     /label=Factor Xa site
                     /translation="IEGR"
     LTR             8106..8339
                     /label=3' LTR (Delta-U3)
                     /note="self-inactivating 3' long terminal repeat (LTR) from
                     HIV-1"
     polyA_signal    8417..8538
                     /label=SV40 poly(A) signal
                     /note="SV40 polyadenylation signal"
     primer_bind     complement(8454..8473)
                     /label=SV40pA-R
                     /note="SV40 polyA, reverse primer"
     primer_bind     8508..8527
                     /label=EBV-rev
                     /note="SV40 polyA terminator, reverse primer"
     rep_origin      8578..8713
                     /label=SV40 ori
                     /note="SV40 origin of replication"
     primer_bind     8640..8659
                     /label=SV40pro-F
                     /note="SV40 promoter/origin, forward primer"
     primer_bind     complement(8733..8752)
                     /label=T7
                     /note="T7 promoter, forward primer"
     promoter        complement(8734..8752)
                     /label=T7 promoter
                     /note="promoter for bacteriophage T7 RNA polymerase"
     primer_bind     complement(8762..8779)
                     /label=M13 Forward
                     /note="In lacZ gene. Also called M13-F20 or M13 (-21)
                     Forward"
     primer_bind     complement(8762..8778)
                     /label=M13 fwd
                     /note="common sequencing primer, one of multiple similar
                     variants"
     primer_bind     complement(8771..8793)
                     /label=M13/pUC Forward
                     /note="In lacZ gene"
     rep_origin      8920..9375
                     /direction=RIGHT
                     /label=f1 ori
                     /note="f1 bacteriophage origin of replication; arrow
                     indicates direction of (+) strand synthesis"
     primer_bind     complement(9007..9026)
                     /label=F1ori-R
                     /note="F1 origin, reverse primer"
     primer_bind     9217..9238
                     /label=F1ori-F
                     /note="F1 origin, forward primer"
     promoter        9401..9505
                     /gene="bla"
                     /label=AmpR promoter
     CDS             9506..10366
                     /codon_start=1
                     /gene="bla"
                     /product="beta-lactamase"
                     /label=AmpR
                     /note="confers resistance to ampicillin, carbenicillin, and
                     related antibiotics"
                     /translation="MSIQHFRVALIPFFAAFCLPVFAHPETLVKVKDAEDQLGARVGYI
                     ELDLNSGKILESFRPEERFPMMSTFKVLLCGAVLSRIDAGQEQLGRRIHYSQNDLVEYS
                     PVTEKHLTDGMTVRELCSAAITMSDNTAANLLLTTIGGPKELTAFLHNMGDHVTRLDRW
                     EPELNEAIPNDERDTTMPVAMATTLRKLLTGELLTLASRQQLIDWMEADKVAGPLLRSA
                     LPAGWFIADKSGAGERGSRGIIAALGPDGKPSRIVVIYTTGSQATMDERNRQIAEIGAS
                     LIKHW"
     primer_bind     complement(9724..9743)
                     /label=Amp-R
                     /note="Ampicillin resistance gene, reverse primer"
     rep_origin      10537..11125
                     /direction=RIGHT
                     /label=ori
                     /note="high-copy-number ColE1/pMB1/pBR322/pUC origin of
                     replication"
     primer_bind     11026..11045
                     /label=pBR322ori-F
                     /note="pBR322 origin, forward primer"
     primer_bind     11279..11296
                     /label=L4440
                     /note="L4440 vector, forward primer"
     protein_bind    11413..11434
                     /label=CAP binding site
                     /bound_moiety="E. coli catabolite activator protein"
                     /note="CAP binding activates transcription in the presence
                     of cAMP."
     promoter        11449..11479
                     /label=lac promoter
                     /note="promoter for the E. coli lac operon"
     protein_bind    11487..11503
                     /label=lac operator
                     /bound_moiety="lac repressor encoded by lacI"
                     /note="The lac repressor binds to the lac operator to
                     inhibit transcription in E. coli. This inhibition can be
                     relieved by adding lactose or
                     isopropyl-beta-D-thiogalactopyranoside (IPTG)."
     primer_bind     11492..11514
                     /label=M13/pUC Reverse
                     /note="In lacZ gene"
     primer_bind     11511..11527
                     /label=M13 rev
                     /note="common sequencing primer, one of multiple similar
                     variants"
     primer_bind     11511..11527
                     /label=M13 Reverse
                     /note="In lacZ gene. Also called M13-rev"
     primer_bind     11546..11566
                     /label=T3
                     /note="T3 promoter, forward primer"
     promoter        11548..11566
                     /label=T3 promoter
                     /note="promoter for bacteriophage T3 RNA polymerase"
ORIGIN
        1 ttaatgtagt cttatgcaat actcttgtag tcttgcaaca tggtaacgat gagttagcaa
       61 catgccttac aaggagagaa aaagcaccgt gcatgccgat tggtggaagt aaggtggtac
      121 gatcgtgcct tattaggaag gcaacagacg ggtctgacat ggattggacg aaccactgaa
      181 ttgccgcatt gcagagatat tgtatttaag tgcctagctc gatacataaa cgggtctctc
      241 tggttagacc agatctgagc ctgggagctc tctggctaac tagggaaccc actgcttaag
      301 cctcaataaa gcttgccttg agtgcttcaa gtagtgtgtg cccgtctgtt gtgtgactct
      361 ggtaactaga gatccctcag acccttttag tcagtgtgga aaatctctag cagtggcgcc
      421 cgaacaggga cttgaaagcg aaagggaaac cagaggagct ctctcgacgc aggactcggc
      481 ttgctgaagc gcgcacggca agaggcgagg ggcggcgact ggtgagtacg ccaaaaattt
      541 tgactagcgg aggctagaag gagagagatg ggtgcgagag cgtcagtatt aagcggggga
      601 gaattagatc gcgatgggaa aaaattcggt taaggccagg gggaaagaaa aaatataaat
      661 taaaacatat agtatgggca agcagggagc tagaacgatt cgcagttaat cctggcctgt
      721 tagaaacatc agaaggctgt agacaaatac tgggacagct acaaccatcc cttcagacag
      781 gatcagaaga acttagatca ttatataata cagtagcaac cctctattgt gtgcatcaaa
      841 ggatagagat aaaagacacc aaggaagctt tagacaagat agaggaagag caaaacaaaa
      901 gtaagaccac cgcacagcaa gcggccgctg atcttcagac ctggaggagg agatatgagg
      961 gacaattgga gaagtgaatt atataaatat aaagtagtaa aaattgaacc attaggagta
     1021 gcacccacca aggcaaagag aagagtggtg cagagagaaa aaagagcagt gggaatagga
     1081 gctttgttcc ttgggttctt gggagcagca ggaagcacta tgggcgcagc gtcaatgacg
     1141 ctgacggtac aggccagaca attattgtct ggtatagtgc agcagcagaa caatttgctg
     1201 agggctattg aggcgcaaca gcatctgttg caactcacag tctggggcat caagcagctc
     1261 caggcaagaa tcctggctgt ggaaagatac ctaaaggatc aacagctcct ggggatttgg
     1321 ggttgctctg gaaaactcat ttgcaccact gctgtgcctt ggaatgctag ttggagtaat
     1381 aaatctctgg aacagatttg gaatcacacg acctggatgg agtgggacag agaaattaac
     1441 aattacacaa gcttaataca ctccttaatt gaagaatcgc aaaaccagca agaaaagaat
     1501 gaacaagaat tattggaatt agataaatgg gcaagtttgt ggaattggtt taacataaca
     1561 aattggctgt ggtatataaa attattcata atgatagtag gaggcttggt aggtttaaga
     1621 atagtttttg ctgtactttc tatagtgaat agagttaggc agggatattc accattatcg
     1681 tttcagaccc acctcccaac cccgagggga cccagagagg gcctatttcc catgattcct
     1741 tcatatttgc atatacgata caaggctgtt agagagataa ttagaattaa tttgactgta
     1801 aacacaaaga tattagtaca aaatacgtga cgtagaaagt aataatttct tgggtagttt
     1861 gcagttttaa aattatgttt taaaatggac tatcatatgc ttaccgtaac ttgaaagtat
     1921 ttcgatttct tggctttata tatcttgtgg aaaggacgaa acaccgagat tgtggaattt
     1981 cacaggtttt agagctagaa atagcaagtt aaaataaggc tagtccgtta tcaacttgaa
     2041 aaagtggcac cgagtcggtg cttttttgaa ttctagatct tgagacaaat ggcagtattc
     2101 atccacaatt ttaaaagaaa aggggggatt ggggggtaca gtgcagggga aagaatagta
     2161 gacataatag caacagacat acaaactaaa gaattacaaa aacaaattac aaaaattcaa
     2221 aattttcggg tttattacag ggacagcaga gatccacttt ggcgccggct cgagtggctc
     2281 cggtgcccgt cagtgggcag agcgcacatc gcccacagtc cccgagaagt tggggggagg
     2341 ggtcggcaat tgaaccggtg cctagagaag gtggcgcggg gtaaactggg aaagtgatgt
     2401 cgtgtactgg ctccgccttt ttcccgaggg tgggggagaa ccgtatataa gtgcagtagt
     2461 cgccgtgaac gttctttttc gcaacgggtt tgccgccaga acacaggtgt cgtgacgcgg
     2521 gatccgccac catggattac aaagacgatg acgataagat ggccccaaag aagaagcgga
     2581 aggtcggtat ccacggagtc ccagcagccg acaagaagta cagcatcggc ctggacatcg
     2641 gcaccaactc tgtgggctgg gccgtgatca ccgacgagta caaggtgccc agcaagaaat
     2701 tcaaggtgct gggcaacacc gaccggcaca gcatcaagaa gaacctgatc ggagccctgc
     2761 tgttcgacag cggcgaaaca gccgaggcca cccggctgaa gagaaccgcc agaagaagat
     2821 acaccagacg gaagaaccgg atctgctatc tgcaagagat cttcagcaac gagatggcca
     2881 aggtggacga cagcttcttc cacagactgg aagagtcctt cctggtggaa gaggataaga
     2941 agcacgagcg gcaccccatc ttcggcaaca tcgtggacga ggtggcctac cacgagaagt
     3001 accccaccat ctaccacctg agaaagaaac tggtggacag caccgacaag gccgacctgc
     3061 ggctgatcta tctggccctg gcccacatga tcaagttccg gggccacttc ctgatcgagg
     3121 gcgacctgaa ccccgacaac agcgacgtgg acaagctgtt catccagctg gtgcagacct
     3181 acaaccagct gttcgaggaa aaccccatca acgccagcgg cgtggacgcc aaggccatcc
     3241 tgtctgccag actgagcaag agcagacggc tggaaaatct gatcgcccag ctgcccggcg
     3301 agaagaagaa tggcctgttc ggaaacctga ttgccctgag cctgggcctg acccccaact
     3361 tcaagagcaa cttcgacctg gccgaggatg ccaaactgca gctgagcaag gacacctacg
     3421 acgacgacct ggacaacctg ctggcccaga tcggcgacca gtacgccgac ctgtttctgg
     3481 ccgccaagaa cctgtccgac gccatcctgc tgagcgacat cctgagagtg aacaccgaga
     3541 tcaccaaggc ccccctgagc gcctctatga tcaagagata cgacgagcac caccaggacc
     3601 tgaccctgct gaaagctctc gtgcggcagc agctgcctga gaagtacaaa gagattttct
     3661 tcgaccagag caagaacggc tacgccggct acattgacgg cggagccagc caggaagagt
     3721 tctacaagtt catcaagccc atcctggaaa agatggacgg caccgaggaa ctgctcgtga
     3781 agctgaacag agaggacctg ctgcggaagc agcggacctt cgacaacggc agcatccccc
     3841 accagatcca cctgggagag ctgcacgcca ttctgcggcg gcaggaagat ttttacccat
     3901 tcctgaagga caaccgggaa aagatcgaga agatcctgac cttccgcatc ccctactacg
     3961 tgggccctct ggccagggga aacagcagat tcgcctggat gaccagaaag agcgaggaaa
     4021 ccatcacccc ctggaacttc gaggaagtgg tggacaaggg cgcttccgcc cagagcttca
     4081 tcgagcggat gaccaacttc gataagaacc tgcccaacga gaaggtgctg cccaagcaca
     4141 gcctgctgta cgagtacttc accgtgtata acgagctgac caaagtgaaa tacgtgaccg
     4201 agggaatgag aaagcccgcc ttcctgagcg gcgagcagaa aaaggccatc gtggacctgc
     4261 tgttcaagac caaccggaaa gtgaccgtga agcagctgaa agaggactac ttcaagaaaa
     4321 tcgagtgctt cgactccgtg gaaatctccg gcgtggaaga tcggttcaac gcctccctgg
     4381 gcacatacca cgatctgctg aaaattatca aggacaagga cttcctggac aatgaggaaa
     4441 acgaggacat tctggaagat atcgtgctga ccctgacact gtttgaggac agagagatga
     4501 tcgaggaacg gctgaaaacc tatgcccacc tgttcgacga caaagtgatg aagcagctga
     4561 agcggcggag atacaccggc tggggcaggc tgagccggaa gctgatcaac ggcatccggg
     4621 acaagcagtc cggcaagaca atcctggatt tcctgaagtc cgacggcttc gccaacagaa
     4681 acttcatgca gctgatccac gacgacagcc tgacctttaa agaggacatc cagaaagccc
     4741 aggtgtccgg ccagggcgat agcctgcacg agcacattgc caatctggcc ggcagccccg
     4801 ccattaagaa gggcatcctg cagacagtga aggtggtgga cgagctcgtg aaagtgatgg
     4861 gccggcacaa gcccgagaac atcgtgatcg aaatggccag agagaaccag accacccaga
     4921 agggacagaa gaacagccgc gagagaatga agcggatcga agagggcatc aaagagctgg
     4981 gcagccagat cctgaaagaa caccccgtgg aaaacaccca gctgcagaac gagaagctgt
     5041 acctgtacta cctgcagaat gggcgggata tgtacgtgga ccaggaactg gacatcaacc
     5101 ggctgtccga ctacgatgtg gaccatatcg tgcctcagag ctttctgaag gacgactcca
     5161 tcgacaacaa ggtgctgacc agaagcgaca agaaccgggg caagagcgac aacgtgccct
     5221 ccgaagaggt cgtgaagaag atgaagaact actggcggca gctgctgaac gccaagctga
     5281 ttacccagag aaagttcgac aatctgacca aggccgagag aggcggcctg agcgaactgg
     5341 ataaggccgg cttcatcaag agacagctgg tggaaacccg gcagatcaca aagcacgtgg
     5401 cacagatcct ggactcccgg atgaacacta agtacgacga gaatgacaag ctgatccggg
     5461 aagtgaaagt gatcaccctg aagtccaagc tggtgtccga tttccggaag gatttccagt
     5521 tttacaaagt gcgcgagatc aacaactacc accacgccca cgacgcctac ctgaacgccg
     5581 tcgtgggaac cgccctgatc aaaaagtacc ctaagctgga aagcgagttc gtgtacggcg
     5641 actacaaggt gtacgacgtg cggaagatga tcgccaagag cgagcaggaa atcggcaagg
     5701 ctaccgccaa gtacttcttc tacagcaaca tcatgaactt tttcaagacc gagattaccc
     5761 tggccaacgg cgagatccgg aagcggcctc tgatcgagac aaacggcgaa accggggaga
     5821 tcgtgtggga taagggccgg gattttgcca ccgtgcggaa agtgctgagc atgccccaag
     5881 tgaatatcgt gaaaaagacc gaggtgcaga caggcggctt cagcaaagag tctatcctgc
     5941 ccaagaggaa cagcgataag ctgatcgcca gaaagaagga ctgggaccct aagaagtacg
     6001 gcggcttcga cagccccacc gtggcctatt ctgtgctggt ggtggccaaa gtggaaaagg
     6061 gcaagtccaa gaaactgaag agtgtgaaag agctgctggg gatcaccatc atggaaagaa
     6121 gcagcttcga gaagaatccc atcgactttc tggaagccaa gggctacaaa gaagtgaaaa
     6181 aggacctgat catcaagctg cctaagtact ccctgttcga gctggaaaac ggccggaaga
     6241 gaatgctggc ctctgccggc gaactgcaga agggaaacga actggccctg ccctccaaat
     6301 atgtgaactt cctgtacctg gccagccact atgagaagct gaagggctcc cccgaggata
     6361 atgagcagaa acagctgttt gtggaacagc acaagcacta cctggacgag atcatcgagc
     6421 agatcagcga gttctccaag agagtgatcc tggccgacgc taatctggac aaagtgctgt
     6481 ccgcctacaa caagcaccgg gataagccca tcagagagca ggccgagaat atcatccacc
     6541 tgtttaccct gaccaatctg ggagcccctg ccgccttcaa gtactttgac accaccatcg
     6601 accggaagag gtacaccagc accaaagagg tgctggacgc caccctgatc caccagagca
     6661 tcaccggcct gtacgagaca cggatcgacc tgtctcagct gggaggcgac aagcgtcctg
     6721 ctgctactaa gaaagctggt caagctaaga aaaagaaagc tagcggcagc ggcgccacca
     6781 acttcagcct gctgaagcag gccggcgacg tggaggagaa ccccggcccc atgaccgagt
     6841 acaagcccac ggtgcgcctc gccacccgcg acgacgtccc cagggccgta cgcaccctcg
     6901 ccgccgcgtt cgccgactac cccgccacgc gccacaccgt cgatccggac cgccacatcg
     6961 agcgggtcac cgagctgcaa gaactcttcc tcacgcgcgt cgggctcgac atcggcaagg
     7021 tgtgggtcgc ggacgacggc gccgcggtgg cggtctggac cacgccggag agcgtcgaag
     7081 cgggggcggt gttcgccgag atcggcccgc gcatggccga gttgagcggt tcccggctgg
     7141 ccgcgcagca acagatggaa ggcctcctgg cgccgcaccg gcccaaggag cccgcgtggt
     7201 tcctggccac cgtcggagtc tcgcccgacc accagggcaa gggtctgggc agcgccgtcg
     7261 tgctccccgg agtggaggcg gccgagcgcg ccggggtgcc cgccttcctg gagacctccg
     7321 cgccccgcaa cctccccttc tacgagcggc tcggcttcac cgtcaccgcc gacgtcgagg
     7381 tgcccgaagg accgcgcacc tggtgcatga cccgcaagcc cggtgcctga acgcgttaag
     7441 tcgacaatca acctctggat tacaaaattt gtgaaagatt gactggtatt cttaactatg
     7501 ttgctccttt tacgctatgt ggatacgctg ctttaatgcc tttgtatcat gctattgctt
     7561 cccgtatggc tttcattttc tcctccttgt ataaatcctg gttgctgtct ctttatgagg
     7621 agttgtggcc cgttgtcagg caacgtggcg tggtgtgcac tgtgtttgct gacgcaaccc
     7681 ccactggttg gggcattgcc accacctgtc agctcctttc cgggactttc gctttccccc
     7741 tccctattgc cacggcggaa ctcatcgccg cctgccttgc ccgctgctgg acaggggctc
     7801 ggctgttggg cactgacaat tccgtggtgt tgtcggggaa atcatcgtcc tttccttggc
     7861 tgctcgcctg tgttgccacc tggattctgc gcgggacgtc cttctgctac gtcccttcgg
     7921 ccctcaatcc agcggacctt ccttcccgcg gcctgctgcc ggctctgcgg cctcttccgc
     7981 gtcttcgcct tcgccctcag acgagtcgga tctccctttg ggccgcctcc ccgcgtcgac
     8041 tttaagacca atgacttaca aggcagctgt agatcttagc cactttttaa aagaaaaggg
     8101 gggactggaa gggctaattc actcccaacg aagacaagat ctgctttttg cttgtactgg
     8161 gtctctctgg ttagaccaga tctgagcctg ggagctctct ggctaactag ggaacccact
     8221 gcttaagcct caataaagct tgccttgagt gcttcaagta gtgtgtgccc gtctgttgtg
     8281 tgactctggt aactagagat ccctcagacc cttttagtca gtgtggaaaa tctctagcag
     8341 tacgtatagt agttcatgtc atcttattat tcagtattta taacttgcaa agaaatgaat
     8401 atcagagagt gagaggaact tgtttattgc agcttataat ggttacaaat aaagcaatag
     8461 catcacaaat ttcacaaata aagcattttt ttcactgcat tctagttgtg gtttgtccaa
     8521 actcatcaat gtatcttatc atgtctggct ctagctatcc cgcccctaac tccgcccatc
     8581 ccgcccctaa ctccgcccag ttccgcccat tctccgcccc atggctgact aatttttttt
     8641 atttatgcag aggccgaggc cgcctcggcc tctgagctat tccagaagta gtgaggaggc
     8701 ttttttggag gcctagggac gtacccaatt cgccctatag tgagtcgtat tacgcgcgct
     8761 cactggccgt cgttttacaa cgtcgtgact gggaaaaccc tggcgttacc caacttaatc
     8821 gccttgcagc acatccccct ttcgccagct ggcgtaatag cgaagaggcc cgcaccgatc
     8881 gcccttccca acagttgcgc agcctgaatg gcgaatgggn nnnnnnnnnn nnnnnnnnnn
     8941 nnnnnnnnnn nnnnnnnnnn nnnnnnnnnn nnnnnnnnnn nnnnnnnnnn nnnnnnnnnn
     9001 nnnnnnnnnn nnnnnnnnnn nnnnnnnnnn nnnnnnnnnn nnncnnnnnn nnnnnnnnnn
     9061 nnnnnnnnnn nnnnnnnnnn nnnnnnnnnn nnnnnnnnnn nnnnnnnnnn nnnnnnnnnn
     9121 nnnnnnnnnn nnnnnannnn nnnnnnnnnn nnnnnnnnnn nnnnnnnnnn nnnnnnnnnn
     9181 nnnnnccttt gacgttggag tccacgttct ttaatagtgg actcttgttc caaactggaa
     9241 caacactcaa ccctatctcg gtctattctt ttgatttata agggattttg ccgatttcgg
     9301 cctattggtt aaaaaatgag ctgatttaac aaaaatttaa cgcgaatttt aacaaaatat
     9361 taacgcttac aatttaggtg gcacttttcg gggaaatgtg cgcggaaccc ctatttgttt
     9421 atttttctaa atacattcaa atatgtatcc gctcatgaga caataaccct gataaatgct
     9481 tcaataatat tgaaaaagga agagtatgag tattcaacat ttccgtgtcg cccttattcc
     9541 cttttttgcg gcattttgcc ttcctgtttt tgctcaccca gaaacgctgg tgaaagtaaa
     9601 agatgctgaa gatcagttgg gtgcacgagt gggttacatc gaactggatc tcaacagcgg
     9661 taagatcctt gagagttttc gccccgaaga acgttttcca atgatgagca cttttaaagt
     9721 tctgctatgt ggcgcggtat tatcccgtat tgacgccggg caagagcaac tcggtcgccg
     9781 catacactat tctcagaatg acttggttga gtactcacca gtcacagaaa agcatcttac
     9841 ggatggcatg acagtaagag aattatgcag tgctgccata accatgagtg ataacactgc
     9901 ggccaactta cttctgacaa cgatcggagg accgaaggag ctaaccgctt ttttgcacaa
     9961 catgggggat catgtaactc gccttgatcg ttgggaaccg gagctgaatg aagccatacc
    10021 aaacgacgag cgtgacacca cgatgcctgt agcaatggca acaacgttgc gcaaactatt
    10081 aactggcgaa ctacttactc tagcttcccg gcaacaatta atagactgga tggaggcgga
    10141 taaagttgca ggaccacttc tgcgctcggc ccttccggct ggctggttta ttgctgataa
    10201 atctggagcc ggtgagcgtg ggtctcgcgg tatcattgca gcactggggc cagatggtaa
    10261 gccctcccgt atcgtagtta tctacacgac ggggagtcag gcaactatgg atgaacgaaa
    10321 tagacagatc gctgagatag gtgcctcact gattaagcat tggtaactgt cagaccaagt
    10381 ttactcatat atactttaga ttgatttaaa acttcatttt taatttaaaa ggatctaggt
    10441 gaagatcctt tttgataatc tcatgaccaa aatcccttaa cgtgagtttt cgttccactg
    10501 agcgtcagac cccgtagaaa agatcaaagg atcttcttga gatccttttt ttctgcgcgt
    10561 aatctgctgc ttgcaaacaa aaaaaccacc gctaccagcg gtggtttgtt tgccggatca
    10621 agagctacca actctttttc cgaaggtaac tggcttcagc agagcgcaga taccaaatac
    10681 tgttcttcta gtgtagccgt agttaggcca ccacttcaag aactctgtag caccgcctac
    10741 atacctcgct ctgctaatcc tgttaccagt ggctgctgcc agtggcgata agtcgtgtct
    10801 taccgggttg gactcaagac gatagttacc ggataaggcg cagcggtcgg gctgaacggg
    10861 gggttcgtgc acacagccca gcttggagcg aacgacctac accgaactga gatacctaca
    10921 gcgtgagcta tgagaaagcg ccacgcttcc cgaagggaga aaggcggaca ggtatccggt
    10981 aagcggcagg gtcggaacag gagagcgcac gagggagctt ccagggggaa acgcctggta
    11041 tctttatagt cctgtcgggt ttcgccacct ctgacttgag cgtcgatttt tgtgatgctc
    11101 gtcagggggg cggagcctat ggaaaaacgc cagcaacgcg gcctttttac ggttcctggc
    11161 cttttgctgg ccttttgctc acatgttctt tcctgcgtta tcccctgatt ctgtggataa
    11221 ccgtattacc gcctttgagt gagctgatac cgctcgccgc agccgaacga ccgagcgcag
    11281 cgagtcagtg agcgaggaag cggaagagcg cccaatacgc aaaccgcctc tccccgcgcg
    11341 ttggccgatt cattaatgca gctggcacga caggtttccc gactggaaag cgggcagtga
    11401 gcgcaacgca attaatgtga gttagctcac tcattaggca ccccaggctt tacactttat
    11461 gcttccggct cgtatgttgt gtggaattgt gagcggataa caatttcaca caggaaacag
    11521 ctatgaccat gattacgcca agcgcgcaat taaccctcac taaagggaac aaaagctgga
    11581 gctgcaagc
//
